>Addgene plasmid #129914 | pRDAX-471 C-Tag UnaG[1] L20 FRB EBPF2 | depositor full sequence | sequence record 249292 | Full Sequence
CCTGCCTCCAGGCCTCAATATTGGCCATTAGCCATATTATTCATTGGTTATATAGCATAAATCAATATTG
GCTATTGGCCATTGCATACGTTGTATCTATATCATAATATGTACATTTATATTGGCTCATGTCCAATATG
ACCGCCATGTTGGCATTGATTATTGACTAGTTATTAATAGTAATCAATTACGGGGTCATTAGTTCATAGC
CCATATATGGAGTTCCGCGTTACATAACTTACGGTAAATGGCCCGCCTGGCTGACCGCCCAACGACCCCC
GCCCATTGACGTCAATAATGACGTATGTTCCCATAGTAACGCCAATAGGGACTTTCCATTGACGTCAATG
GGTGGAGTATTTACGGTAAACTGCCCACTTGGCAGTACATCAAGTGTATCATATGCCAAGTCCGCCCCCT
ATTGACGTCAATGACGGTAAATGGCCCGCCTGGCATTATGCCCAGTACATGACCTTACGGGACTTTCCTA
CTTGGCAGTACATCTACGTATTAGTCATCGCTATTACCATGGTGATGCGGTTTTGGCAGTACACCAATGG
GCGTGGATAGCGGTTTGACTCACGGGGATTTCCAAGTCTCCACCCCATTGACGTCAATGGGAGTTTGTTT
TGGCACCAAAATCAACGGGACTTTCCAAAATGTCGTAATAACCCCGCCCCGTTGACGCAAATGGGCGGTA
GGCGTGTACGGTGGGAGGTCTATATAAGCAGAGCTCGTTTAGTGAACCGTCAGATCACTAGAAGCTTTAT
TGCGGTAGTTTATCACAGTTAAATTGCTAACGCAGTCAGTGCTTCTGACACAACAGTCTCGAACTTAAGC
TGCAGAAGTTGGTCGTGAGGCACTGGGCAGGTAAGTATCAAGGTTACAAGACAGGTTTAAGGAGACCAAT
AGAAACTGGGCTTGTCGAGACAGAGAAGACTCTTGCGTTTCTGATAGGCACCTATTGGTCTTACTGACAT
CCACTTTGCCTTTCTCTCCACAGGTGTCCACTCCCAGGCCACCATGGTGGCCATCCTCTGGCATGAGATG
TGGCATGAAGGCCTGGAAGAGGCATCTCGTTTGTACTTTGGGGAAAGGAACGTGAAAGGCATGTTTGAGG
TGCTGGAGCCCTTGCATGCTATGATGGAACGGGGCCCCCAGACTCTGAAGGAAACATCCTTTAATCAGGC
CTATGGTCGAGATTTAATGGAGGCCCAAGAGTGGTGCAGGAAGTACATGAAATCAGGGAATGTCAAGGAC
CTCACCCAAGCCTGGGACCTCTATTATCATGTGTTCCGACGAATCTCAGGGAGTCCTGGCGGTGGATCCG
GAGGCTCTGGGAGCTCTGCCAGCGGTGGCAGCACCAGTGTCGAAAAGTTCGTGGGCACATGGAAGATTGC
CGATAGCCACAACTTCGGCGAATACCTCAAAGCTATAGGGGCACCAAAAGAGCTTAGCGATGGTGGAGAT
GCGACAACTCCCACACTGTACATTAGCCAGAAAGACGGAGACAAGATGACTGTCAAGATCGAGAATGGGC
CTCCCACCTTTCTGGACACACAGGTTAAGTTCAAACTGGGTGAGGAGTTTGACGAGTTTCCCAGTGATCG
CAGGAAATAAGAATTCAGATCCGCCCCTCTCCCTCCCCCCCCCCTAACGTTACTGGCCGAAGCCGCTTGG
AATAAGGCCGGTGTGCGTTTGTCTATATGTTATTTTCCACCATATTGCCGTCTTTTGGCAATGTGAGGGC
CCGGAAACCTGGCCCTGTCTTCTTGACGAGCATTCCTAGGGGTCTTTCCCCTCTCGCCAAAGGAATGCAA
GGTCTGTTGAATGTCGTGAAGGAAGCAGTTCCTCTGGTAGCTTCTTGAAGACAAACAACGTCTGTAGCGA
CCCTTTGCAGGCAGCGGAACCCCCCACCTGGCGACAGGTGCCTCTGCGGCCAAAAGCCACGTGTATAAGA
TACACCTGCAAAGGCGGCACAACCCCAGTGCCACGTTGTGAGTTGGATAGTTGTGGAAAGAGTCAAATGG
CTCTCCTCAAGCGTATTCAACAAGGGGCTGAAGGATGCCCAGAAGGTACCCCATTGTATGGGATCTGATC
TGGGGCCTCGGTACACATGCTTTACATGTGTTTAGTCGAGGTTAAAAAAACGTCTAGGCCCCCCGAACCA
CGGGGACGTGGTTTTCCTTTGAAAAACACGATGATAATATGGCCACAACCATGGTGAGCAAGGGCGAGGA
GCTGTTCACCGGGGTGGTGCCCATCCTGGTCGAGCTGGACGGCGACGTAAACGGCCACAAGTTCAGCGTG
AGGGGCGAGGGCGAGGGCGATGCCACCAACGGCAAGCTGACCCTGAAGTTCATCTGCACCACCGGCAAGC
TGCCCGTGCCCTGGCCCACCCTCGTGACCACCCTGAGCCACGGCGTGCAGTGCTTCGCCCGCTACCCCGA
CCACATGAAGCAGCACGACTTCTTCAAGTCCGCCATGCCCGAAGGCTACGTCCAGGAGCGCACCATCTTC
TTCAAGGACGACGGCACCTACAAGACCCGCGCCGAGGTGAAGTTCGAGGGCGACACCCTGGTGAACCGCA
TCGAGCTGAAGGGCGTCGACTTCAAGGAGGACGGCAACATCCTGGGGCACAAGCTGGAGTACAACTTCAA
CAGCCACAACATCTATATCATGGCCGTCAAGCAGAAGAACGGCATCAAGGTGAACTTCAAGATCCGCCAC
AACGTGGAGGACGGCAGCGTGCAGCTCGCCGACCACTACCAGCAGAACACCCCCATCGGCGACGGCCCCG
TGCTGCTGCCCGACAGCCACTACCTGAGCACCCAGTCCGTGCTGAGCAAAGACCCCAACGAGAAGCGCGA
TCACATGGTCCTGCTGGAGTTCCGCACCGCCGCCGGGATCACTCTCGGCATGGACGAGCTGTACAAGTAA
ACCGGTGCTCGAGGTACCGATGAATAGCTAAGGTCGAGGCCGCAGGTAAGTATCAAGGTTACAAGACAGG
TTTAAGGAGACCAATAGAAACTGGGCTTGTCGAGACAGAGAAGACTCTTGCGTTTCTGATAGGCACCTAT
TGGTCTTACTGACATCCACTTTGCCTTTCTCTCCACAGGTGTCGACAATCAACCTCTGGATTACAAAATT
TGTGAAAGATTGACTGGTATTCTTAACTATGTTGCTCCTTTTACGCTATGTGGATACGCTGCTTTAATGC
CTTTGTATCATGCTATTGCTTCCCGTATGGCTTTCATTTTCTCCTCCTTGTATAAATCCTGGTTGCTGTC
TCTTTATGAGGAGTTGTGGCCCGTTGTCAGGCAACGTGGCGTGGTGTGCACTGTGTTTGCTGACGCAACC
CCCACTGGTTGGGGCATTGCCACCACCTGTCAGCTCCTTTCCGGGACTTTCGCTTTCCCCCTCCCTATTG
CCACGGCGGAACTCATCGCCGCCTGCCTTGCCCGCTGCTGGACAGGGGCTCGGCTGTTGGGCACTGACAA
TTCCGTGGTGTTGTCGGGGAAGCTGACGTCCTTTCCATGGCTGCTCGCCTGTGTTGCCACCTGGATTCTG
CGCGGGACGTCCTTCTGCTACGTCCCTTCGGCCCTCAATCCAGCGGACCTTCCTTCCCGCGGCCTGCTGC
CGGCTCTGCGGCCTCTTCCGCGTCTTCGCCTTCGCCCTCAGACGAGTCGGATCTCCCTTTGGGCCGCCTC
CCCGCCTGGAATTCGAGCTCGGTACGATCAGCCTCGACTGTGCCTTCTAGTTGCCAGCCATCTGTTGTTT
GCCCCTCCCCCGTGCCTTCCTTGACCCTGGAAGGTGCCACTCCCACTGTCCTTTCCTAATAAAATGAGGA
AATTGCATCGCATTGTCTGAGTAGGTGTCATTCTATTCTGGGGGGTGGGGTGGGGCAGGACAGCAAGGGG
GAGGATTGGGAAGACAATAGCCCAGCTTTTGTTCCCTTTAGTGAGGGTTAATTGCGCGCTTGGCGTAATC
ATGGTCATAGCTGTTTCCTGTGTGAAATTGTTATCCGCTAATTCACTCCTCAGGTGCAGGCTGCCTATCA
GAAGGTGGTGGCTGGTGTGGCCAATGCCCTGGCTCACAAATACCACTGAGATCTTTTTCCCTCTGCCAAA
AATTATGGGGACATCATGAAGCCCCTTGAGCATCTGACTTCTGGCTAATAAAGGAAATTTATTTTCATTG
CAATAGTGTGTTGGAATTTTTTGTGTCTCTCACTCGGAAGGACATATGGGAGGGCAAATCATTTAAAACA
TCAGAATGAGTATTTGGTTTAGAGTTTGGCAACATATGCCCATATGCTGGCTGCCATGAACAAAGGTTGG
CTATAAAGAGGTCATCAGTATATGAAACAGCCCCCTGCTGTCCATTCCTTATTCCATAGAAAAGCCTTGA
CTTGAGGTTAGATTTTTTTTATATTTTGTTTTGTGTTATTTTTTTCTTTAACATCCCTAAAATTTTCCTT
ACATGTTTTACTAGCCAGATTTTTCCTCCTCTCCTGACTACTCCCAGTCATAGCTGTCCCTCTTCTCTTA
TGGAGATCGGCCGGCCGCCGGCGTCGACGCGCGCGGCCGCGGCGCGCCGTTGCTGGCGTTTTTCCATAGG
CTCCGCCCCCCTGACGAGCATCACAAAAATCGACGCTCAAGTCAGAGGTGGCGAAACCCGACAGGACTAT
AAAGATACCAGGCGTTTCCCCCTGGAAGCTCCCTCGTGCGCTCTCCTGTTCCGACCCTGCCGCTTACCGG
ATACCTGTCCGCCTTTCTCCCTTCGGGAAGCGTGGCGCTTTCTCATAGCTCACGCTGTAGGTATCTCAGT
TCGGTGTAGGTCGTTCGCTCCAAGCTGGGCTGTGTGCACGAACCCCCCGTTCAGCCCGACCGCTGCGCCT
TATCCGGTAACTATCGTCTTGAGTCCAACCCGGTAAGACACGACTTATCGCCACTGGCAGCAGCCACTGG
TAACAGGATTAGCAGAGCGAGGTATGTAGGCGGTGCTACAGAGTTCTTGAAGTGGTGGCCTAACTACGGC
TACACTAGAAGAACAGTATTTGGTATCTGCGCTCTGCTGAAGCCAGTTACCTTCGGAAAAAGAGTTGGTA
GCTCTTGATCCGGCAAACAAACCACCGCTGGTAGCGGTGGTTTTTTTGTTTGCAAGCAGCAGATTACGCG
CAGAAAAAAAGGATCTCAAGAAGATCCTTTGATCTTTTCTACGGGGTCTGACGCTCAGTGGAACGAAAAC
TCACGTTAAGGGATTTTGGTCATGAGATTATCAAAAAGGATCTTCACCTAGATCCTTTTAAATTAAAAAT
GAAGTTTTAAATCAATCTAAAGTATATATGAGTAAACTTGGTCTGACAGTTACCAATGCTTAATCAGTGA
GGCACCTATCTCAGCGATCTGTCTATTTCGTTCATCCATAGTTGCCTGACTCCCCGTCGTGTAGATAACT
ACGATACGGGAGGGCTTACCATCTGGCCCCAGTGCTGCAATGATACCGCGAGACCCACGCTCACCGGCTC
CAGATTTATCAGCAATAAACCAGCCAGCCGGAAGGGCCGAGCGCAGAAGTGGTCCTGCAACTTTATCCGC
CTCCATCCAGTCTATTAATTGTTGCCGGGAAGCTAGAGTAAGTAGTTCGCCAGTTAATAGTTTGCGCAAC
GTTGTTGCCATTGCTACAGGCATCGTGGTGTCACGCTCGTCGTTTGGTATGGCTTCATTCAGCTCCGGTT
CCCAACGATCAAGGCGAGTTACATGATCCCCCATGTTGTGCAAAAAAGCGGTTAGCTCCTTCGGTCCTCC
GATCGTTGTCAGAAGTAAGTTGGCCGCAGTGTTATCACTCATGGTTATGGCAGCACTGCATAATTCTCTT
ACTGTCATGCCATCCGTAAGATGCTTTTCTGTGACTGGTGAGTACTCAACCAAGTCATTCTGAGAATAGT
GTATGCGGCGACCGAGTTGCTCTTGCCCGGCGTCAATACGGGATAATACCGCGCCACATAGCAGAACTTT
AAAAGTGCTCATCATTGGAAAACGTTCTTCGGGGCGAAAACTCTCAAGGATCTTACCGCTGTTGAGATCC
AGTTCGATGTAACCCACTCGTGCACCCAACTGATCTTCAGCATCTTTTACTTTCACCAGCGTTTCTGGGT
GAGCAAAAACAGGAAGGCAAAATGCCGCAAAAAAGGGAATAAGGGCGACACGGAAATGTTGAATACTCAT
ACTCTTCCTTTTTCAATATTATTGAAGCATTTATCAGGGTTATTGTCTCATGAGCGGATACATATTTGAA
TGTATTTAGAAAAATAAACAAATAGGGGTTCCGCGCACATTTCCCCGAAAAGTGCCACCTGACGTCTAAG
AAACCATTATTATCATGACATTAACCTATAAAAATAGGCGTATCACGAGGCCCTTTCGTCTACGCGCGCG
CCGGCGGCGCGCCGTCGACGGCCGGCCGCGGCCGCG
Features (pLannotate 1.2.2; 17 found; start..end, strand, type, name):
    154..531     +  enhancer       CMV enhancer: human cytomegalovirus immediate early enhancer
    533..732     +  promoter       CMV promoter: human cytomegalovirus (CMV) immediate early promoter
    871..1003    +  intron         chimeric intron: chimera between introns from human β-globin and immunoglobulin heavy chain genes
   1033..1308    +  CDS            FRB: FKBP-rapamycin binding domain of human FRAP
   1369..1617    +  CDS            UnaG (fragment): UnaG is a basic (constitutively fluorescent) green fluorescent protein published in 2013, derived from Anguilla japonica. It has low acid sensitivity. It requires the cofactor bilirubin for fluorescence.
   1634..2220    +  misc_feature   IRES2: internal ribosome entry site (IRES) of the encephalomyocarditis virus (EMCV)
   2221..2940    +  CDS            EBFP2: enhanced blue variant of GFP (Ai et al., 2007) mammalian codon-optimized
   2986..3118    +  intron         chimeric intron: chimera between introns from human β-globin and immunoglobulin heavy chain genes
   3127..3715    +  misc_feature   WPRE: woodchuck hepatitis virus posttranscriptional regulatory element
   3719..3735    +  misc_feature   MCS (fragment): pUC18/19 multiple cloning site
   3748..3859    +  polyA_signal   bGH poly(A) signal: bovine growth hormone polyadenylation signal
   3955..3973    -  promoter       T3 promoter: promoter for bacteriophage T3 RNA polymerase
   4032..4106    +  CDS            HBB (fragment): HBB_PONPY - Experimental evidence at transcript level: Swiss-Prot protein existence level 2. Involved in oxygen transport from the lung to the various peripheral tissues. From Pongo pygmaeus (Bornean orangutan).
   4177..4232    +  polyA_signal   β-globin poly(A) signal: rabbit β-globin polyadenylation signal (Gil and Proudfoot, 1987)
   4611..5199    -  rep_origin     ori: high-copy-number ColE1/pMB1/pBR322/pUC origin of replication
   5370..6230    -  CDS            AmpR: β-lactamase; bla; confers resistance to ampicillin, carbenicillin, and related antibiotics
   6231..6335    -  promoter       AmpR promoter: bla
