[The description below was written by a language model from this plasmid's Addgene catalogue record and pLannotate feature annotations shown in this document.]
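Description:
pRDAX-471 C-Tag UnaG[1] L20 FRB EBPF2 is a custom-built mammalian expression plasmid of about 6.5 kb, designed as a test vector for protein–protein interaction assays based on bimolecular or trimolecular fluorescence complementation (BiFC/TriFC). It is propagated in E. coli through a high-copy ColE1/pUC-type origin and selected with ampicillin via the β-lactamase gene under its own bla promoter.

The mammalian expression unit is driven by the CMV immediate early enhancer and promoter, followed by a chimeric β-globin/immunoglobulin intron that promotes efficient processing of the transcript. The first open reading frame encodes FRB, the FKBP–rapamycin binding domain, followed by a fragment of UnaG, the bilirubin-dependent green fluorescent protein from Japanese eel. The name indicates that this first UnaG fragment is placed as a C-terminal tag and joined through a linker designated L20, which fits the short gap between the two annotated coding regions. The catalogue lists the FRB insert as mouse, whereas the automated annotation matches it to the human FRAP domain. Downstream, an EMCV IRES allows translation of EBFP2 from the same transcript, giving a blue fluorescent marker of transfection and expression that is independent of complementation. The cassette ends with a second copy of the chimeric intron, a WPRE to enhance transcript levels, and the bGH polyadenylation signal; a β-globin fragment with a rabbit β-globin poly(A) signal and a T3 promoter lie further downstream in the backbone.

FRB is well known for rapamycin-induced dimerisation with FKBP, so this construct would plausibly serve as an inducible control pairing with a partner carrying the complementary UnaG fragment, with green fluorescence reporting the interaction. The record itself does not name that partner.
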