Addgene plasmid #129914: pRDAX-471 C-Tag UnaG[1] L20 FRB EBPF2
Purpose: PPI (BiFC/TriFC) assay vector
Depositing lab: Gary Lewin. Depositing organization: Max-Delbrueck-Centrum fuer Molekulare Medizin (MDC).
Backbone
  Vector backbone: custom built
  Vector type: Mammalian Expression
Growth in bacteria
  Bacterial resistance: Ampicillin, 100 μg/mL
  Growth temperature: 37°C
  Growth strain: DH5alpha
  Copy number: High Copy
Gene/Insert
  Gene/Insert name: FRB
  Species: M. musculus (mouse)
  Cloning method: Restriction Enzyme; 5′ cloning site unknown (unknown if destroyed); 3′ cloning site unknown (unknown if destroyed)
Terms and licenses: Academic/Nonprofit Terms; Industry Terms: Not Available to Industry
How to cite: pRDAX-471 C-Tag UnaG[1] L20 FRB EBPF2 was a gift from Gary Lewin (Addgene plasmid # 129914 ; http://n2t.net/addgene:129914 ; RRID:Addgene_129914)
